>Addgene plasmid #67451 | pDEST40-SAR1-V5-His6 | addgene partial sequence | sequence record 119578 | T7 5'-TAATACGACTCACTATAGGG-3'
AAAAAGCAGGCTTAGAAGGAGATAGAACCATGTCTTTCATCTTTGAGTGGATCTACAATGGCTTCAGCAG
TGTGCTCCAGTTCCTAGGACTGTACAAGAAATCTGGAAAACTTGTATTCTTAGGTTTGGATAATGCAGGC
AAAACCACTCTTCTTCACATGCTCAAAGATGACAGATTGGGCCAACATGTTCCAACACTACATCCGACAT
CAGAAGAGCTAACAATTGCTGGAATGACCTTTACAACTTTTGATCTTGGTGGGCACGAGCAAGCACGTCG
CGTTTGGAAAAATTATCTCCCAGCAATTAATGGGATTGTCTTTCTGGTGGACTGTGCAGATCATTCTCGC
CTCGTGGAATCCAAAGTTGAGCTTAATGCTTTAATGACTGATGAAACAATATCCAATGTGCCAATCCTTA
TCTTGGGTAACAAAATTGACAGAACAGATGCAATCAGTGAAGAAAAACTCCGTGAGATATTTGGGCTTTA
TGGACAGACCACAGGAAAGGGGAATGTGACCCTGAAGGAGCTGAATGCTCGCCCCATGGAAGTGTTCATG
TGCAGTGTGCTCAAGAGGCAAGGTTACGGCGAGGGTTTCCGCTGGCTCTCCCAGTATATTGACGACCCAG
CTTTCTTGTACAAAGTGGTTGATCTAGAGGGCCCGCGGTTCGAAGGTAAGCCTATCCCTAACCCTCTCCT
CGGTCTCGATTCTACGCGTACCGGTCATCATCACCATCACCATTGAGTTTAAACCCGCTGATCAGCCTCG
ACTGTGCCTTCTAGTTGCCAGCCATCTGTTGTTTGCCCCTCCCCCGTGCCTTCCTTGACCCTGGAAGGTG
CCACTCCCACTGTCCTTTCCTAATAAAATGAGGAAATTGCATCGCATTGTCTGAGTAGGTGTCATTCTAT
TCTGGGGGGTGGGGTGGGGCAGGACAGCAAGGGGGAGGATTGGGAAGACA
