[The description below was written by a language model from this plasmid's Addgene catalogue record.]
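Description:
pDEST40-SAR1-V5-His6 is a mammalian expression plasmid built on the pcDNA-DEST40 Gateway destination backbone, carrying the human SAR1 open reading frame (Entrez gene SAR1A). It is maintained in E. coli as a high-copy plasmid under ampicillin selection. For mammalian cells it carries a neomycin resistance marker, so transfected cells can be selected with G418 when stable expression is wanted. No feature table accompanies the record, so details such as the bacterial origin, the promoter driving the neomycin marker and the exact recombination junctions are not stated.

The SAR1 coding sequence was introduced by Gateway recombination and sits downstream of the CMV promoter, a strong constitutive viral promoter that gives high-level expression in most mammalian cell lines. The backbone supplies two tags fused in frame to the C terminus of the insert: a V5 epitope, useful for detection by immunoblotting or immunofluorescence with anti-V5 antibodies, and a His6 tag, which allows capture on immobilised metal affinity resin. The use of a BGH reverse sequencing primer suggests that a bovine growth hormone polyadenylation region lies downstream of the cassette, although the record does not list it explicitly.

SAR1 is a small GTPase of the ARF family, best known for initiating COPII coat assembly at the endoplasmic reticulum. This construct is part of a plasmid toolbox for expressing or knocking down the human ARF, ARL and SAR GTPases. Its stated purpose is mammalian expression of C-terminally V5- and His6-tagged human Sar1, which suits localisation, interaction and overexpression studies.
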