Addgene plasmid #67451: pDEST40-SAR1-V5-His6
Purpose: Mammalian expression of hSar1 with C-term V5 and His6 tag
Depositing lab: Richard Kahn. Depositing organization: Emory University. Publication: Tool box: Plasmids for the expression or knockdown of human ARF Family GTPases (ARF/ARL/SAR) and their co-expression in bacteria with N-myristoyltransferases. Kerr SC, Kahn RA. Cell Logist. 2015 Sep 21;5(3):e1090523. doi: 10.1080/21592799.2015.1090523. eCollection 2015 Jul-Sep. PubMed 27057421.
Backbone
  Vector backbone: pcDNA-DEST40
  Backbone manufacturer: Life Technologies
  Vector type: Mammalian Expression
  Selectable markers: Neomycin (select with G418)
Growth in bacteria
  Bacterial resistance: Ampicillin, 100 μg/mL
  Growth temperature: 37°C
  Growth strain: DH5alpha
  Copy number: High Copy
Gene/Insert
  Gene/Insert name: SAR1 (alt name: pRK20n-D40)
  Species: H. sapiens (human)
  Entrez Gene: SAR1A (a.k.a. SAR1, SARA1, Sara, masra2)
  Promoter: CMV
  Tag / fusion protein: V5 (C terminal on backbone); His (C terminal on backbone)
  Cloning method: Gateway Cloning
  Sequencing primers: 5′ CMV-F; 3′ BGH-rev
Terms and licenses: Academic/Nonprofit Terms; Industry Terms: Not Available to Industry
How to cite: pDEST40-SAR1-V5-His6 was a gift from Richard Kahn (Addgene plasmid # 67451 ; http://n2t.net/addgene:67451 ; RRID:Addgene_67451)
